>Addgene plasmid #148823 | pAc5.1B-lambdaN-HA-DmBam-L17E_AG | depositor full sequence | sequence record 291271 | Full Sequence
CTTCAAGGAATTAATTCTATATTCTAAAAACACAAATGATACTTCTAAAAAAAATCATGAATGGCATCAA
CTCTGAATCAAATCTTTGCAGATGCACCTACTTCTCATTTCCACTGTCACATCATTTTTCCAGATCTCGC
TGCCTGTTATGTGGCCCACAAACCAAGACACGTTTTATGGCCATTAAAGCTGGCTGATCGTCGCCAAACA
CCAAATACATATCAATATGTACATTCGAGAAAGAAGCGATCAAAGAAGCGTCTTCGGGCGAGTAGGAGAA
TGCGGAGGAGAAGGAGAACGAGCTGATCTAGTATCTCTCCACAATCCAATGCCAACTGACCAACTGGCCA
TATTCGGAGCAATTTGAAGCCAATTTCCATCGCCTGGCGATCGCTCCATTCTTGGCTATATGTTTTTCAC
CGTTCCCGGGGCCATTTTCAAAGACTCGTCGGTAAGATAAGATTGTGTCACTCGCTGTCTCTCTTCATTT
GTCGAAGAATGCTGAGGAATTTCGCGATGACGTCGGCGAGTATTTTGAAGAATGAGAATAATTTGTATTT
ATACGAAAATCAGTTAGTGGAATTTTCTACAAAAACATGTTATCTATAGATAATTTTGTTGCAAAATATG
TTGACTATGACAAAGATTGTATGTATATACCTTTAATGTATTCTCATTTTCTTATGTATTTATAATGGCA
ATGATGATACTGATGATATTTTAAGATGATGCCAGACCACAGGCTGATTTCTGCGTCTTTTGCCGAACGC
AGTGCATGTGCGGTTGTTGTTTTTTGGAATAGTTTCAATTTTCGGACTGTCCGCTTTGATTTCAGTTTCT
TGGCTTATTCAAAAAGCAAAGTAAAGCCAAAAAAGCGAGATGGCAATACCAAATGCGGCAAAACGGTAGT
GGAAGGAAAGGGGTGCGGGGCAGCGGAAGGAAGGGTGGGGCGGGGCGTGGCGGGGTCTGTGGCTGGGCGC
GACGTCACCGACGTTGGAGCCACTCCTTTGACCATGTGTGCGTGTGTGTATTATTCGTGTCTCGCCACTC
GCCGGTTGTTTTTTTCTTTTTATCTCGCTCTCTCTAGCGCCATCTCGTACGCATGCTCAACGCACCGCAT
GTTGCCGTGTCCTTTATGCGTCATTTTGGCTCGAAATAGGCAATTATTTAAACAAAGATTAGTCAACGAA
AACGCTAAAATAAATAAGTCTACAATATGGTTACTTATTGCCATGTGTGTGCAGCCAACGATAGCAACAA
AAGCAACAACACAGTGGCTTTCCCTCTTTCACTTTTTGTTTGCAAGCGCGTGCGAGCAAGACGGCACGAC
CGGCAAACGCAATTACGCTGACAAAGAGCAGACGAAGTTTTGGCCGAAAAACATCAAGGCGCCTGATACG
AATGCATTTGCAATAACAATTGCGATATTTAATATTGTTTATGAAGCTGTTTGACTTCAAAACACACAAA
AAAAAAAATAAAACAAATTATTTGAAAGAGAATTAGGAATCGGACAGCTTATCGTTACGGGCTAACAGCA
CACCGAGACGAAATAGCTTACCTGACGTCACAGCCTCTGGAAGAACTGCCGCCAAGCAGAGAGAGAGAGA
AAAAGAGGGAGAGCAGCTTAGACCGCATGTGCTTGTGTGTGAGGCGTCTCTCTCTTCGTCTCCTGTTTGC
GCAAACGCATAGACTGCACTGAGAAAATCGATTACCTATTTTTTATGAATGAATATTTGCACTATTACTA
TTCAAAACTATTAAGATAGCAATCACATTCAATAGCCAAATACTATACCACCTGAGCGATGCAACGAAAT
GATCAATTTGAGCAAAAATGCTGCATATTTAGGACGGCATCATTATAGAAATGCTTCTTGCTGTGTACTT
TTCTCTCGTCTGGCAGCTGTTTCGCCGTTATTGTTAAAACCGGCTTAAGTTAGGTGTGTTTTCTACGACT
AGTGATGCCCCTACTAGAAGATGTGTGTTGCACAAATGTCCCTGAATAACCAATTTGAAGTGCAGATAGC
AGTAAACGTAAGCTAATATGAATATTATTTAACTGTAATGTTTTAATATCGCTGGACATTACTAATAAAC
CCACTATAAACACATGTACATATGTATGTTTTGGCATACAATGAGTAGTTGGGGAAAAAATGTGTAAAAG
CACCGTGACCATCACAGCATAAAGATAACCAGCTGAAGTATCGAATATGAGTAACCCCCAAATTGAATCA
CATGCCGCAACTGATAGGACCCATGGAAGTACACTCTTCATGGCGATATACAAGACACACACAAGCACGA
ACACCCAGTTGCGGAGGAAATTCTCCGTAAATGAAAACCCAATCGGCGAACAATTCATACCCATATATGG
TAAAAGTTTTGAACGCGACTTGAGAGCGGAGAGCATTGCGGCTGATAAGGTTTTAGCGCTAAGCGGGCTT
TATAAAACGGGCTGCGGGACCAGTTTTCATATCACTACCGTTTGAGTTCTTGTGCTGTGTGGATACTCCT
CCCGACACAAAGCCGCTCCATCAGCCAGCAGTCGTCTAATCCAGAGACCCCGGATCGGGGTACCAACATG
GACGCACAAACACGACGACGTGAGCGTCGCGCTGAGAAACAAGCTCAATGGAAAGCTGCAAACGGTGGAT
CTCCTCCACATATGGCTTACCCATACGATGTTCCAGATTACGCTCCTCCAAGCTTGAATTCTGCAGATAT
CCAGCACAGTGGCGGCCGCTCGAGTATGCTTAATGCACGTGACGTGTGTCCTGAGGGCAACGACGACCAG
CAGGAAGACCACAATTTTAAGCAGATGGAGGAGCATTTGGCCTTAATGGTGGAAGGCAATGAAAACGAAG
ATCCGAGGAAAGCCACTTGTGAGTACGAGGATACGAACGAAGATGGTGCAACCTGCACATCGGGCGTTTT
ATCCGAAATCCAGGAGAACTTCGGTAGACTCCGGTTGTGTGACGTTACTGCACCACTCCTCGAATTCCAC
GGTTTGGATTGCTTGCAACAGATTCAAAAGCGCTCGCGCCATTTTGCATTCGACGGTTCTCCGGCCAAGA
AGTCGCGATCCGGAGGCGTGTTGGTCACCGGGCCAAAGCAGAAGCAACTGCAGAAGGAAAATGTGTGGAA
CCGGAAGAGTAAAGGCTCTGCGTCCGCGGATAATATTGAGAAACTGCCCATAACTATTGAGAAACTGCAT
ATGATTGGTCTGCACGGCGATTGCTTAGAGCACAACGCCGTGCTGCGTTTGATGAATCTGTTCAGATCCC
TGCATGATCACCTGACCGCCGATTTGGGCTTCTCGCGCCAAAACTCAATGCCCTCGGACTATCTGTTCGA
TATGCCGGTGAAGAGCACGATGCCTAAGAGCTTGAATGTGCGCTACCAACTGCAGGTGCTGTGCACCAAA
GTAGAGCGCTTCCTTGTCCAGCAGCGCCGCACCTTGGAGTCGAATCGCCACTTCGATTTCGAGAAATACG
ACGAGTGTGACAAGTTGCTTAAGGGTTTCGCATCCTATTTGGACAACTTCAAACTGCTTTTAAAGCCCAA
AATGCGCAATCGAAACGGAAACTCGGGGAGCAATGCGGACAAGTTCCATACTCAGCGCATGGAGAGATTG
CTAATTGGTCTGCGCGATTGGATCAAGGCTGCGCATCTCAGTGTGCACGTATTTAACTGGGAAATGGATC
TGGAGCACCGCTACTCCGGGGCCATGACCGAAAGCCACAAGTCGTTGAACGAGCGGGCCATCCTTTTGTC
CGGTGCCGAGCTAAGGGCGGCCGAAGCGCGTGGAATCAGTGCGGAGGATCTGTTCATCGCCCAGAGATAC
AAACTGGGAGGTCCGATCTATTGCGTTCTGGAGCAGCATGAGTTCCTCTCCGCTCTGATCGCCAATCCAG
AGACCTATTTCCCGCCCAGTGTTGTCGCCATTTGCGGGCCACAGAAGCTTGGCGCAGTGAGCATGGAGCA
GCCGTCAGCGTCGGAGGAGGAGTTTGAGGAGACCGAGGAAGTGCCATCATCGCCACCTCGTCACACCGGA
CGTGTACCTCGCTTCAGAAGCTAAGGGCCCGCGGTTCGAAGGTAAGCCTATCCCTAACCCTCTCCTCGGT
CTCGATTCTACGCGTACCGGTCATCATCACCATCACCATTGAGTTTAAACCCGCTGATCAGCCTCGACTG
TGCCTTCTAAGGCCTGAGCTCGCTGATCAGCCTCGATCGAGGATCCAGACATGATAAGATACATTGATGA
GTTTGGACAAACCACAACTAGAATGCAGTGAAAAAAATGCTTTATTTGTGAAATTTGTGATGCTATTGCT
TTATTTGTAACCATTATAAGCTGCAATAAACAAGTTAACAACAACAATTGCATTCATTTTATGTTTCAGG
TTCAGGGGGAGGTGTGGGAGGTTTTTTAAAGCAAGTAAAACCTCTACAAATGTGGTATGGCTGATTATGA
TCAGTCGACCGATGCCCTTGAGAGCCTTCAACCCAGTCAGCTCCTTCCGGTGGGCGCGGGGCATGACTAT
CGTCGCCGCACTTATGACTGTCTTCTTTATCATGCAACTCGTAGGACAGGTGCCGGCAGCGCTCTGGGTC
ATTTTCGGCGAGGACCGCTTTCGCTGGAGCGCGACGATGATCGGCCTGTCGCTTGCGGTATTCGGAATCT
TGCACGCCCTCGCTCAAGCCTTCGTCACTGGTCCCGCCACCAAACGTTTCGGCGAGAAGCAGGCCATTAT
CGCCGGCATGGCGGCCGACGCGCTGGGCTACGTCTTGCTGGCGTTCGCGACGCGAGGCTGGATGGCCTTC
CCCATTATGATTCTTCTCGCTTCCGGCGGCATCGGGATGCCCGCGTTGCAGGCCATGCTGTCCAGGCAGG
TAGATGACGACCATCAGGGACAGCTTCAAGGATCGCTCGCGGCTCTTACCAGCCAGCAAAAGGCCAGGAA
CCGTAAAAAGGCCGCGTTGCTGGCGTTTTTCCATAGGCTCCGCCCCCCTGACGAGCATCACAAAAATCGA
CGCTCAAGTCAGAGGTGGCGAAACCCGACAGGACTATAAAGATACCAGGCGTTTCCCCCTGGAAGCTCCC
TCGTGCGCTCTCCTGTTCCGACCCTGCCGCTTACCGGATACCTGTCCGCCTTTCTCCCTTCGGGAAGCGT
GGCGCTTTCTCAATGCTCACGCTGTAGGTATCTCAGTTCGGTGTAGGTCGTTCGCTCCAAGCTGGGCTGT
GTGCACGAACCCCCCGTTCAGCCCGACCGCTGCGCCTTATCCGGTAACTATCGTCTTGAGTCCAACCCGG
TAAGACACGACTTATCGCCACTGGCAGCAGCCACTGGTAACAGGATTAGCAGAGCGAGGTATGTAGGCGG
TGCTACAGAGTTCTTGAAGTGGTGGCCTAACTACGGCTACACTAGAAGGACAGTATTTGGTATCTGCGCT
CTGCTGAAGCCAGTTACCTTCGGAAAAAGAGTTGGTAGCTCTTGATCCGGCAAACAAACCACCGCTGGTA
GCGGTGGTTTTTTTGTTTGCAAGCAGCAGATTACGCGCAGAAAAAAAGGATCTCAAGAAGATCCTTTGAT
CTTTTCTACGGGGTCTGACGCTCAGTGGAACGAAAACTCACGTTAAGGGATTTTGGTCATGAGATTATCA
AAAAGGATCTTCACCTAGATCCTTTTAAATTAAAAATGAAGTTTTAAATCAATCTAAAGTATATATGAGT
AAACTTGGTCTGACAGTTACCAATGCTTAATCAGTGAGGCACCTATCTCAGCGATCTGTCTATTTCGTTC
ATCCATAGTTGCCTGACTCCCCGTCGTGTAGATAACTACGATACGGGAGGGCTTACCATCTGGCCCCAGT
GCTGCAATGATACCGCGAGACCCACGCTCACCGGCTCCAGATTTATCAGCAATAAACCAGCCAGCCGGAA
GGGCCGAGCGCAGAAGTGGTCCTGCAACTTTATCCGCCTCCATCCAGTCTATTAATTGTTGCCGGGAAGC
TAGAGTAAGTAGTTCGCCAGTTAATAGTTTGCGCAACGTTGTTGCCATTGCTGCAGGCATCGTGGTGTCA
CGCTCGTCGTTTGGTATGGCTTCATTCAGCTCCGGTTCCCAACGATCAAGGCGAGTTACATGATCCCCCA
TGTTGTGCAAAAAAGCGGTTAGCTCCTTCGGTCCTCCGATCGTTGTCAGAAGTAAGTTGGCCGCAGTGTT
ATCACTCATGGTTATGGCAGCACTGCATAATTCTCTTACTGTCATGCCATCCGTAAGATGCTTTTCTGTG
ACTGGTGAGTACTCAACCAAGTCATTCTGAGAATAGTGTATGCGGCGACCGAGTTGCTCTTGCCCGGCGT
CAACACGGGATAATACCGCGCCACATAGCAGAACTTTAAAAGTGCTCATCATTGGAAAACGTTCTTCGGG
GCGAAAACTCTCAAGGATCTTACCGCTGTTGAGATCCAGTTCGATGTAACCCACTCGTGCACCCAACTGA
TCTTCAGCATCTTTTACTTTCACCAGCGTTTCTGGGTGAGCAAAAACAGGAAGGCAAAATGCCGCAAAAA
AGGGAATAAGGGCGACACGGAAATGTTGAATACTCATACTCTTCCTTTTTCAATATTATTGAAGCATTTA
TCAGGGTTATTGTCTCATGAGCGGATACATATTTGAATGTATTTAGAAAAATAAACAAATAGGGGTTCCG
CGCACATTTCCCCGAAAAGTGCCACCTGACGTCTAAGAAACCATTATTATCATGACATTAACCTATAAAA
ATAGGCGTATCACGAGGCCCTTTCGT
Features (pLannotate 1.2.2; 11 found; start..end, strand, type, name):
     56..2568    +  promoter       Ac5 promoter: Drosophila melanogaster actin 5C promoter
   2588..2653    +  CDS            N (fragment): REGN_LAMBD - Experimental evidence at protein level: Swiss-Prot protein existence level 1. Plays a role as a transcriptional antitermination factor that allows the virus to initiate its lytic phase. Activates expression of the delayed viral early genes by modifying host RNA polymerase (RNAP) into a form that is resistant to termination signals. This antitermination function requires the host NusA protein which serves to stabilize the interaction between antitermination protein N and host RNA polymerase. From Escherichia phage lambda (Bacteriophage lambda).
   2678..2704    +  CDS            3xHA (fragment): three tandem HA epitope tags
   2756..4081    +  CDS            bam: BAM_DROME - Experimental evidence at protein level: Swiss-Prot protein existence level 1. Required to initiate both male and female gametogenesis. May regulate cystoblast cell divisions. From Drosophila melanogaster (Fruit fly).
   4101..4142    +  CDS            V5 tag: epitope tag from simian virus 5
   4242..4376    -  polyA_signal   SV40 poly(A) signal: SV40 polyadenylation signal
   4399..4483    -  CDS            large T antigen (fragment): large T antigen from SV40 (simian virus 40)
   4484..4954    +  CDS            TcR (fragment): tetracycline efflux protein; tet; confers resistance to tetracycline
   4998..5586    -  rep_origin     ori: high-copy-number ColE1/pMB1/pBR322/pUC origin of replication
   5757..6617    -  CDS            AmpR: β-lactamase; bla; confers resistance to ampicillin, carbenicillin, and related antibiotics
   6618..6722    -  promoter       AmpR promoter: bla
