[The description below was written by a language model from this plasmid's Addgene catalogue record and pLannotate feature annotations shown in this document.]
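Description:
pAc5.1B-lambdaN-HA-DmBam-L17E_AG is a 6.8 kb insect expression plasmid for producing a tagged point mutant of Drosophila melanogaster Bag-of-marbles (Bam) in fly cells. The catalogue lists the backbone as unknown, although the name and annotated features point to a pAc5.1-type vector. In bacteria it is maintained through a ColE1/pUC-family origin and selected with ampicillin via the bla gene and its own promoter. The feature annotation describes the origin as high copy, whereas the catalogue entry lists the plasmid as low copy. A tetracycline-resistance fragment and a small piece of SV40 large T antigen are also detected, and these appear to be non-functional backbone remnants. No marker for selection in insect cells is annotated.

Expression is driven by the constitutive D. melanogaster actin 5C promoter and terminated by an SV40 polyadenylation signal. The reading frame begins with a short fragment of the bacteriophage lambda N protein, followed by an HA epitope (annotated as a partial match to a 3xHA element, consistent with a single copy) and then the bam coding sequence. A vector-derived V5 tag sequence lies downstream, but the record does not show whether it is in frame or translated. The lambda N peptide is the boxB RNA-binding module commonly used in tethering assays, in which a fusion protein is recruited to a reporter mRNA carrying boxB hairpins so that its effect on the transcript can be measured.

The insert carries the L17E substitution and also an A239S change that the depositor describes as a natural variant. The associated publication concerns direct binding of Bam to the CAF40 subunit of the CCR4-NOT complex in repressing mRNA targets, so this mutant was presumably made to probe that interaction, though the record does not state the effect of L17E.
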