Addgene plasmid #148823: pAc5.1B-lambdaN-HA-DmBam-L17E_AG
Purpose: Insect Expression of DmBam-L17E
Depositing lab: Elisa Izaurralde. Depositing organization: Max Planck Institute for Developmental Biology. Publication: Drosophila Bag-of-marbles directly interacts with the CAF40 subunit of the CCR4-NOT complex to elicit repression of mRNA targets. Sgromo A, Raisch T, Backhaus C, Keskeny C, Alva V, Weichenrieder O, Izaurralde E. RNA. 2018 Mar;24(3):381-395. doi: 10.1261/rna.064584.117. Epub 2017 Dec 18. PubMed 29255063.
Backbone
  Vector backbone: Unknown
  Vector type: Insect Expression
Growth in bacteria
  Bacterial resistance: Ampicillin, 100 μg/mL
  Growth temperature: 37°C
  Growth strain: DH5alpha
  Copy number: Low Copy
Gene/Insert
  Gene/Insert name: DmBam-L17E
  Species: D. melanogaster (fly)
  Mutation: one non silent mutation A239 to S, described as natural variant at UniProt.: P22745 (NCBI NM:057452.3).
  Entrez Gene: bam (a.k.a. Dmel_CG10422, BAM, Bam, Bam-C, BamC, BamF, CG10422, Dmel\CG10422, alpha, fs(3)neo61, ham)
  Cloning method: Unknown
Terms and licenses: Academic/Nonprofit Terms; Industry Terms: Not Available to Industry
Depositor comments: Plasmids from this collection were made available to the research community and donated after the lab closed. Please note that the sequence provided by the depositing laboratory may be theoretical/predicted or based on Sanger sequencing results. There may be discrepancies between sequencing results obtained by Addgene and the depositor sequence. If an Addgene verified sequence is not available, please contact before placing your order to request that our lab fully sequence the plasmid.
How to cite: pAc5.1B-lambdaN-HA-DmBam-L17E_AG was a gift from Elisa Izaurralde (Addgene plasmid # 148823 ; http://n2t.net/addgene:148823 ; RRID:Addgene_148823)
